Addgene plasmid #229290: pXTK053 [Con-Pro_UDP-Xantho_PartType5]
Purpose: XanthoMoClo Golden Gate Part Plasmid for cloning, contains Constitutive-Promoter_UDP-Xantho_PartType5
Depositing lab: Michael Springer. Depositing organization: Harvard Medical School. Publication: XanthoMoClo horizontal line A Robust Modular Cloning Genetic Toolkit for the Genera Xanthobacter and Roseixanthobacter. Soltysiak MPM, Ory ALH, Lee AD, Christophersen CE, Jalihal AP, Springer M. ACS Synth Biol. 2025 Apr 18;14(4):1173-1190. doi: 10.1021/acssynbio.4c00806. Epub 2025 Mar 13. PubMed 40080684.
Backbone
  Vector backbone: pXTK
  Vector type: Bacterial Expression
Growth in bacteria
  Bacterial resistance: Ampicillin, 100 μg/mL
  Growth temperature: 37°C
  Growth strain: DH5alpha
  Copy number: Low Copy
Gene/Insert
  Gene/Insert name: UDP Promoter (Xanthobacter flavus GJ10) (alt name: Constitutive-Promoter_UDP-Xantho_PartType5)
  Species: Xanthobacter flavus GJ10
  Cloning method: Restriction Enzyme; 5′ cloning site unknown (unknown if destroyed)
Terms and licenses: Academic/Nonprofit Terms; Industry Terms: Not Available to Industry
How to cite: pXTK053 [Con-Pro_UDP-Xantho_PartType5] was a gift from Michael Springer (Addgene plasmid # 229290 ; http://n2t.net/addgene:229290 ; RRID:Addgene_229290)
