[The description below was written by a language model from this plasmid's Addgene catalogue record and pLannotate feature annotations shown in this document.]
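Description:
pXTK053 [Con-Pro_UDP-Xantho_PartType5] is a small (about 1.8 kb) Golden Gate part plasmid from the XanthoMoClo modular cloning toolkit, which was developed for genetic engineering of bacteria in the genera Xanthobacter and Roseixanthobacter. It is built on the pXTK backbone and is maintained in E. coli as a storage and donor vector for a single standardized part. It is not a finished expression construct, although the catalogue classes it under bacterial expression. Propagation relies on a ColE1/pMB1-family origin of replication. Selection is by ampicillin, through the TEM-type beta-lactamase gene (bla) driven by its own AmpR promoter and followed by a bacteriophage fd terminator. The catalogue lists the plasmid as low copy, whereas the automated annotation labels the origin as a high-copy pUC-type element. The record does not resolve this difference.

The payload is the "UDP" promoter from Xanthobacter flavus GJ10, described as a constitutive promoter and formatted as a Part Type 5 module in the toolkit's assembly hierarchy. The feature table annotates only the backbone elements and not the promoter itself. The insert presumably lies in one of the short unannotated stretches, such as the interval between the origin and the AmpR promoter, but its exact position, its length and its flanking Type IIS restriction sites and overhangs are not given. The record also does not explain what "UDP" refers to. The plasmid is intended as a source of this native constitutive promoter for Golden Gate assembly with other XanthoMoClo parts into larger constructs for use in Xanthobacter and related hosts.
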