Features (pLannotate 1.2.2; 4 found; start..end, strand, type, name):
      1..589     +  rep_origin     ori: high-copy-number ColE1/pMB1/pBR322/pUC origin of replication
    771..862     +  promoter       AmpR promoter: bla
    863..1720    +  CDS            bla: BLAT_ECOLX - Experimental evidence at protein level: Swiss-Prot protein existence level 1. TEM-type are the most prevalent beta-lactamases in enterobacteria; they hydrolyze the beta-lactam bond in susceptible beta-lactam antibiotics, thus conferring resistance to penicillins and cephalosporins. TEM-3 and TEM-4 are capable of hydrolyzing cefotaxime and ceftazidime. TEM-5 is capable of hydrolyzing ceftazidime. TEM-6 is capable of hydrolyzing ceftazidime and aztreonam. TEM-8/CAZ-2, TEM- 16/CAZ-7 and TEM-24/CAZ-6 are markedly active against ceftazidime. IRT- 4 shows resistance to beta-lactamase in
   1727..1766    +  terminator     fd terminator: central terminator from bacteriophage fd (Otsuka and Kunisawa, 1982)
>Addgene plasmid #229290 | pXTK053 [Con-Pro_UDP-Xantho_PartType5] | addgene full sequence | sequence record 464681 | Addgene NGS Result
TTGAGATCCTTTTTTTCTGCGCGTAATCTGCTGCTTGCAAACAAAAAAACCACCGCTACCAGCGGTGGTT
TGTTTGCCGGATCAAGAGCTACCAACTCTTTTTCCGAAGGTAACTGGCTTCAGCAGAGCGCAGATACCAA
ATACTGTTCTTCTAGTGTAGCCGTAGTTAGGCCACCACTTCAAGAACTCTGTAGCACCGCCTACATACCT
CGCTCTGCTAATCCTGTTACCAGTGGCTGCTGCCAGTGGCGATAAGTCGTGTCTTACCGGGTTGGACTCA
AGACGATAGTTACCGGATAAGGCGCAGCGGTCGGGCTGAACGGGGGGTTCGTGCACACAGCCCAGCTTGG
AGCGAACGACCTACACCGAACTGAGATACCTACAGCGTGAGCTATGAGAAAGCGCCACGCTTCCCGAAGG
GAGAAAGGCGGACAGGTATCCGGTAAGCGGCAGGGTCGGAACAGGAGAGCGCACGAGGGAGCTTCCAGGG
GGAAACGCCTGGTATCTTTATAGTCCTGTCGGGTTTCGCCACCTCTGACTTGAGCGTCGATTTTTGTGAT
GCTCGTCAGGGGGGCGGAGCCTATGGAAAAACGCCAGCAACGCGAGTCGGTCTCTAACGGCAATTGATGT
CACCGCTGCGGGAGCACGTTACCGCCACCGTAGCGACAGCCCGCGCGGGGTGACAACCGGGGCGGGCGAA
TGCCAAAAAGGGGCCGTATGTGAGACCAGAGTAGCCCGCCTAATGAGCGGGCTTTTTTTTAATTCCCCTA
TTTGTTTATTTTTCTAAATACATTCAAATATGTATCCGCTCATGAGACAATAACCCTGATAAATGCTTCA
ATAATATTGAAAAAGGAAGAGTATGAGCATTCAGCATTTTCGTGTGGCGCTGATTCCGTTTTTTGCGGCG
TTTTGCCTGCCGGTGTTTGCGCATCCGGAAACCCTGGTGAAAGTGAAAGATGCGGAAGATCAACTGGGTG
CGCGCGTGGGCTATATTGAACTGGATCTGAACAGCGGCAAAATTCTGGAATCTTTTCGTCCGGAAGAACG
TTTTCCGATGATGAGCACCTTTAAAGTGCTGCTGTGCGGTGCGGTTCTGAGCCGTGTGGATGCGGGCCAG
GAACAACTGGGCCGTCGTATTCATTATAGCCAGAACGATCTGGTGGAATATAGCCCGGTGACCGAAAAAC
ATCTGACCGATGGCATGACCGTGCGTGAACTGTGCAGCGCGGCGATTACCATGAGCGATAACACCGCGGC
GAACCTGCTGCTGACGACCATTGGCGGTCCGAAAGAACTGACCGCGTTTCTGCATAACATGGGCGATCAT
GTGACCCGTCTGGATCGTTGGGAACCGGAACTGAACGAAGCGATTCCGAACGATGAACGTGATACCACCA
TGCCGGCAGCAATGGCGACCACCCTGCGTAAACTGCTGACGGGTGAGCTGCTGACCCTGGCAAGCCGCCA
GCAACTGATTGATTGGATGGAAGCGGATAAAGTGGCGGGTCCGCTGCTGCGTAGCGCGCTGCCGGCTGGC
TGGTTTATTGCGGATAAAAGCGGTGCGGGCGAACGTGGCAGCCGTGGCATTATTGCGGCGCTGGGCCCGG
ATGGTAAACCGAGCCGTATTGTGGTGATTTATACCACCGGCAGCCAGGCGACGATGGATGAACGTAACCG
TCAGATTGCGGAAATTGGCGCGAGCCTGATTAAACATTGGTAAACCGATACAATTAAAGGCTCCTTTTGG
AGCCTTTTTTTTTGGACGACCCTTGTCAGATCAAAGGATCTTC
